Addgene plasmid #119312: PHAGE-P CMVt N-HA hE6-AP I (AA 1-500)
Purpose: lentiviral vector for expression of HA-Tagged E6-AP I AA 1-500 in mammalian cells
Depositing lab: Peter Howley. Depositing organization: Harvard Medical School. Publication: Angelman syndrome-associated point mutations in the Zn-binding N-terminal (AZUL) domain of UBE3A ubiquitin ligase inhibit binding to the proteasome. Kuhnle S, Martinez-Noel G, Leclere F, Hayes SD, Harper JW, Howley PM. J Biol Chem. 2018 Sep 26. pii: RA118.004653. doi: 10.1074/jbc.RA118.004653. PubMed 30257870.
Backbone
  Vector backbone: PHAGE
  Backbone size w/o insert (bp): 7818
  Total vector size (bp): 9318
  Vector type: Lentiviral
  Selectable markers: Puromycin
Growth in bacteria
  Bacterial resistance: Ampicillin, 100 μg/mL
  Growth temperature: 37°C
  Growth strain: NEB Stable
  Copy number: Unknown
Gene/Insert
  Gene/Insert name: E6-AP I (alt name: UBE3A)
  Species: H. sapiens (human)
  Insert size (bp): 1500
  Mutation: Only AA 1-500
  Entrez Gene: UBE3A (a.k.a. ANCR, AS, E6-AP, EPVE6AP, HPVE6A, PIX1)
  Promoter: CMV
  Tag / fusion protein: HA (N terminal on backbone)
  Cloning method: Gateway Cloning
  Sequencing primers: 5′ CMV-F; 3′ MSCV-rev
Terms and licenses: Academic/Nonprofit Terms; Industry Terms: Not Available to Industry
How to cite: PHAGE-P CMVt N-HA hE6-AP I (AA 1-500) was a gift from Peter Howley (Addgene plasmid # 119312 ; http://n2t.net/addgene:119312 ; RRID:Addgene_119312)
