[The description below was written by a language model from this plasmid's Addgene catalogue record and pLannotate feature annotations shown in this document.]
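Description:
PHAGE-P CMVt N-HA hE6-AP I (AA 1-500) is a 9.3 kb HIV-1-based lentiviral expression vector built on the PHAGE backbone for delivering an HA-tagged N-terminal fragment of the human ubiquitin ligase E6-AP (UBE3A, isoform I) into mammalian cells. It is propagated in E. coli through a high-copy ColE1/pUC-type origin and an ampicillin resistance gene. The viral portion carries a truncated 5' LTR, the Ψ packaging signal with a short gag fragment, the Rev response element, the cPPT/CTS and a ΔU3 self-inactivating 3' LTR. The genome can therefore be packaged when helper functions are supplied in trans, and after integration the LTR promoter is inactivated.

The payload is driven by the CMV enhancer and promoter. Immediately downstream are two short matches to tet operator sequences and a fragment resembling a Tet-responsive promoter. Together with the "CMVt" in the name, this suggests a tetracycline-repressible CMV promoter, although the catalogue entry lists the promoter only as CMV. A backbone-encoded HA epitope sits upstream of the insert. The 1,500 bp UBE3A fragment encoding amino acids 1-500 was introduced by Gateway recombination and is flanked by attB1 and attB2 sites. This truncation retains the N-terminal region of the protein, and the associated publication concerns the Zn-binding AZUL domain and its role in proteasome binding. A separate mouse PGK promoter drives puromycin N-acetyltransferase for selecting transduced cells, and a WPRE ahead of the 3' LTR enhances transcript expression. The construct suits stable expression of the tagged fragment for detection or pull-down via the HA epitope.
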