Features (pLannotate 1.2.2; 31 found; start..end, strand, type, name):
    377..634     +  LTR            5' LTR (truncated): truncated 5' long terminal repeat (LTR) from HIV-1
    681..806     +  misc_feature   HIV-1 Ψ: packaging signal of human immunodeficiency virus type 1
    790..1128    +  CDS            HIV-1 gag (fragment): gag protein from human immunodeficiency virus 1; gag
   1303..1536    +  misc_feature   RRE: The Rev response element (RRE) of HIV-1 allows for Rev-dependent mRNA export from the nucleus to the cytoplasm.
   1913..2013    +  CDS            Rev (fragment): human immunodeficiency virus 1 (HIV-1) Rev protein; rev; enhances nuclear export of unspliced and incompletely spliced viral mRNAs
   2058..2175    +  misc_feature   cPPT/CTS: central polypurine tract and central termination sequence of HIV-1
   2227..2530    +  enhancer       CMV enhancer: human cytomegalovirus immediate early enhancer
   2531..2734    +  promoter       CMV promoter: human cytomegalovirus (CMV) immediate early promoter
   2736..2755    +  promoter       PLtetO-1 promoter (fragment): modified phage lambda PL promoter with tet operator sites (Lutz and Bujard, 1997)
   2757..2776    +  promoter       PLtetO-1 promoter (fragment): modified phage lambda PL promoter with tet operator sites (Lutz and Bujard, 1997)
   2784..2817    +  promoter       TRE3GV promoter (fragment): 3rd-generation Tet-responsive promoter that can be activated by binding of Tet-On® 3G, optimized for retroviral and lentiviral vectors
   2908..2934    +  CDS            3xHA (fragment): three tandem HA epitope tags
   2951..2968    +  protein_bind   attB1 (fragment): mutant version of attB; core recombination site for the Gateway® BP reaction BP Clonase™
   2977..4476    +  CDS            UBE3A (fragment): UBE3A_HUMAN - Also known as E6AP From Homo sapiens (Human).
   4479..4503    -  protein_bind   attB2: mutant version of attB; recombination site for the Gateway® BP reaction BP Clonase™
   4522..5021    +  promoter       PGK promoter: mouse phosphoglycerate kinase 1 promoter
   5042..5641    +  CDS            PuroR: puromycin N-acetyltransferase; pac from Streptomyces alboniger; confers resistance to puromycin
   5708..6296    +  misc_feature   WPRE: woodchuck hepatitis virus posttranscriptional regulatory element
   6304..6369    +  CDS            nef (fragment): NEF_HV1Z2 - Experimental evidence at protein level: Swiss-Prot protein existence level 1. Extracellular Nef protein targets CD4(+) T-lymphocytes for apoptosis by interacting with CXCR4 surface receptors. From Human immunodeficiency virus type 1 group M subtype D (isolate Z2/CDC-Z34) (HIV-1).
   6371..6604    +  LTR            3' LTR (ΔU3): self-inactivating 3' long terminal repeat (LTR) from HIV-1
   6809..6913    +  promoter       AmpR promoter: bla
   6914..7774    +  CDS            AmpR: β-lactamase; bla; confers resistance to ampicillin, carbenicillin, and related antibiotics
   7945..8533    +  rep_origin     ori: high-copy-number ColE1/pMB1/pBR322/pUC origin of replication
   8716..8770    +  CDS            lacI (fragment): lac repressor; lacI; The lac repressor binds to the lac operator to inhibit transcription in E. coli. This inhibition can be relieved by adding lactose or isopropyl-β-D-thiogalactopyranoside (IPTG).
   8776..8869    +  rep_origin     SV40 ori (fragment): SV40 origin of replication
   8894..8931    +  CDS            lacI (fragment): lac repressor; lacI; The lac repressor binds to the lac operator to inhibit transcription in E. coli. This inhibition can be relieved by adding lactose or isopropyl-β-D-thiogalactopyranoside (IPTG).
   8944..8965    +  protein_bind   CAP binding site: CAP binding activates transcription in the presence of cAMP. E. coli catabolite activator protein
   8980..9010    +  promoter       lac promoter: promoter for the E. coli lac operon
   9018..9034    +  protein_bind   lac operator: The lac repressor binds to the lac operator to inhibit transcription in E. coli. This inhibition can be relieved by adding lactose or isopropyl-β-D-thiogalactopyranoside (IPTG). lac repressor encoded by lacI
   9068..9151    +  polyA_signal   SV40 poly(A) signal (fragment): SV40 polyadenylation signal
   9318..329     +  CDS            nef (fragment) (across the origin): NEF_HV1BR - Experimental evidence at protein level: Swiss-Prot protein existence level 1. Extracellular Nef protein targets CD4(+) T-lymphocytes for apoptosis by interacting with CXCR4 surface receptors (PubMed:14990729). From Human immunodeficiency virus type 1 group M subtype B (isolate BRU/LAI) (HIV-1).
>Addgene plasmid #119312 | PHAGE-P CMVt N-HA hE6-AP I (AA 1-500) | addgene full sequence | sequence record 251121 | Addgene NGS Result
TGGAAGGGCTAATTCACTCCCAAAGAAGACAAGATATCCTTGATCTGTGGATCTACCACACACAAGGCTA
CTTCCCTGATTAGCAGAACTACACACCAGGGCCAGGGGTCAGATATCCACTGACCTTTGGATGGTGCTAC
AAGCTAGTACCAGTTGAGCCAGATAAGGTAGAAGAGGCCAATAAAGGAGAGAACACCAGCTTGTTACACC
CTGTGAGCCTGCATGGGATGGATGACCCGGAGAGAGAAGTGTTAGAGTGGAGGTTTGACAGCCGCCTAGC
ATTTCATCACGTGGCCCGAGAGCTGCATCCGGAGTACTTCAAGAACTGCTGATATCGAGCTTGCTACAAG
GGACTTTCCGCTGGGGACTTTCCAGGGAGGCGTGGCCTGGGCGGGACTGGGGAGTGGCGAGCCCTCAGAT
CCTGCATATAAGCAGCTGCTTTTTGCCTGTACTGGGTCTCTCTGGTTAGACCAGATCTGAGCCTGGGAGC
TCTCTGGCTAACTAGGGAACCCACTGCTTAAGCCTCAATAAAGCTTGCCTTGAGTGCTTCAAGTAGTGTG
TGCCCGTCTGTTGTGTGACTCTGGTAACTAGAGATCCCTCAGACCCTTTTAGTCAGTGTGGAAAATCTCT
AGCAGTGGCGCCCGAACAGGGACTTGAAAGCGAAAGGGAAACCAGAGGAGCTCTCTCGACGCAGGACTCG
GCTTGCTGAAGCGCGCACGGCAAGAGGCGAGGGGCGGCGACTGGTGAGTACGCCAAAAATTTTGACTAGC
GGAGGCTAGAAGGAGAGAGATGGGTGCGAGAGCGTCAGTATTAAGCGGGGGAGAATTAGATCGCGATGGG
AAAAAATTCGGTTAAGGCCAGGGGGAAAGAAAAAATATAAATTAAAACATATAGTATGGGCAAGCAGGGA
GCTAGAACGATTCGCAGTTAATCCTGGCCTGTTAGAAACATCAGAAGGCTGTAGACAAATACTGGGACAG
CTACAACCATCCCTTCAGACAGGATCAGAAGAACTTAGATCATTATATAATACAGTAGCAACCCTCTATT
GTGTGCATCAAAGGATAGAGATAAAAGACACCAAGGAAGCTTTAGACAAGATAGAGGAAGAGCAAAACAA
AAGTAAGACCACCGCACAGCAAGCGGCCGGCCGCTGATCTTCAGACCTGGAGGAGGAGATATGAGGGACA
ATTGGAGAAGTGAATTATATAAATATAAAGTAGTAAAAATTGAACCATTAGGAGTAGCACCCACCAAGGC
AAAGAGAAGAGTGGTGCAGAGAGAAAAAAGAGCAGTGGGAATAGGAGCTTTGTTCCTTGGGTTCTTGGGA
GCAGCAGGAAGCACTATGGGCGCAGCGTCAATGACGCTGACGGTACAGGCCAGACAATTATTGTCTGGTA
TAGTGCAGCAGCAGAACAATTTGCTGAGGGCTATTGAGGCGCAACAGCATCTGTTGCAACTCACAGTCTG
GGGCATCAAGCAGCTCCAGGCAAGAATCCTGGCTGTGGAAAGATACCTAAAGGATCAACAGCTCCTGGGG
ATTTGGGGTTGCTCTGGAAAACTCATTTGCACCACTGCTGTGCCTTGGAATGCTAGTTGGAGTAATAAAT
CTCTGGAACAGATTTGGAATCACACGACCTGGATGGAGTGGGACAGAGAAATTAACAATTACACAAGCTT
AATACACTCCTTAATTGAAGAATCGCAAAACCAGCAAGAAAAGAATGAACAAGAATTATTGGAATTAGAT
AAATGGGCAAGTTTGTGGAATTGGTTTAACATAACAAATTGGCTGTGGTATATAAAATTATTCATAATGA
TAGTAGGAGGCTTGGTAGGTTTAAGAATAGTTTTTGCTGTACTTTCTATAGTGAATAGAGTTAGGCAGGG
ATATTCACCATTATCGTTTCAGACCCACCTCCCAACCCCGAGGGGACCCGACAGGCCCGAAGGAATAGAA
GAAGAAGGTGGAGAGAGAGACAGAGACAGATCCATTCGATTAGTGAACGGATCTCGACGGTATCGCCGAA
TTCACAAATGGCAGTATTCATCCACAATTTTAAAAGAAAAGGGGGGATTGGGGGGTACAGTGCAGGGGAA
AGAATAGTAGACATAATAGCAACAGACATACAAACTAAAGAATTACAAAAACAAATTACAAAAATTCAAA
ATTTTCGGGTTTATTACAGGGACAGCAGAGATCCAGTTTGGACTAGTGGAGTTCCGCGTTACATAACTTA
CGGTAAATGGCCCGCCTGGCTGACCGCCCAACGACCCCCGCCCATTGACGTCAATAATGACGTATGTTCC
CATAGTAACGCCAATAGGGACTTTCCATTGACGTCAATGGGTGGAGTATTTACGGTAAACTGCCCACTTG
GCAGTACATCAAGTGTATCATATGCCAAGTACGCCCCCTATTGACGTCAATGACGGTAAATGGCCCGCCT
GGCATTATGCCCAGTACATGACCTTATGGGACTTTCCTACTTGGCAGTACATCTACGTATTAGTCATCGC
TATTACCATGGTGATGCGGTTTTGGCAGTACATCAATGGGCGTGGATAGCGGTTTGACTCACGGGGATTT
CCAAGTCTCCACCCCATTGACGTCAATGGGAGTTTGTTTTGGCACCAAAATCAACGGGACTTTCCAAAAT
GTCGTAACAACTCCGCCCCATTGACGCAAATGGGCGGTAGGCGTGTACGGTGGGAGGTCTATATAAGCAG
AGCTCTCCCTATCAGTGATAGAGATCTCCCTATCAGTGATAGAGATCGTCGACGAGCTCGTTTAGTGAAC
CGTCAGATCGCCTGGAGACGCCATCCACGCTGTTTTGACCTCCATAGAAGACACCGGGACCGATCCAGCC
TCCGGACTCTAGCGTTTAAACGCTAGCCACCATGGCGTACCCATACGATGTTCCAGATTACGCTGCTCGA
GGTTATCAAACAAGTTTGTACAAAAAAGTTGGCACCATGAAGCGAGCAGCTGCAAAGCATCTAATAGAAC
GCTACTACCACCAGTTAACTGAGGGCTGTGGAAATGAAGCCTGCACGAATGAGTTTTGTGCTTCCTGTCC
AACTTTTCTTCGTATGGATAATAATGCAGCAGCTATTAAAGCCCTCGAGCTTTATAAGATTAATGCAAAA
CTCTGTGATCCTCATCCCTCCAAGAAAGGAGCAAGCTCAGCTTACCTTGAGAACTCGAAAGGTGCCCCCA
ACAACTCCTGCTCTGAGATAAAAATGAACAAGAAAGGCGCTAGAATTGATTTTAAAGATGTGACTTACTT
AACAGAAGAGAAGGTATATGAAATTCTTGAATTATGTAGAGAAAGAGAGGATTATTCCCCTTTAATCCGT
GTTATTGGAAGAGTTTTTTCTAGTGCTGAGGCATTGGTACAGAGCTTCCGGAAAGTTAAACAACACACCA
AGGAAGAACTGAAATCTCTTCAAGCAAAAGATGAAGACAAAGATGAAGATGAAAAGGAAAAAGCTGCATG
TTCTGCTGCTGCTATGGAAGAAGACTCAGAAGCATCTTCCTCAAGGATAGGTGATAGCTCACAGGGAGAC
AACAATTTGCAAAAATTAGGCCCTGATGATGTGTCTGTGGATATTGATGCCATTAGAAGGGTCTACACCA
GATTGCTCTCTAATGAAAAAATTGAAACTGCCTTTCTCAATGCACTTGTATATTTGTCACCTAACGTGGA
ATGTGACTTGACGTATCACAATGTATACTCTCGAGATCCTAATTATCTGAATTTGTTCATTATCGTAATG
GAGAATAGAAATCTCCACAGTCCTGAATATCTGGAAATGGCTTTGCCATTATTTTGCAAAGCGATGAGCA
AGCTACCCCTTGCAGCCCAAGGAAAACTGATCAGACTGTGGTCTAAATACAATGCAGACCAGATTCGGAG
AATGATGGAGACATTTCAGCAACTTATTACTTATAAAGTCATAAGCAATGAATTTAACAGTCGAAATCTA
GTGAATGATGATGATGCCATTGTTGCTGCTTCGAAGTGCTTGAAAATGGTTTACTATGCAAATGTAGTGG
GAGGGGAAGTGGACACAAATCACAATGAAGAAGATGATGAAGAGCCCATCCCTGAGTCCAGCGAGCTGAC
ACTTCAGGAACTTTTGGGAGAAGAAAGAAGAAACAAGAAAGGTCCTCGAGTGGACCCCCTGGAAACTGAA
CTTGGTGTTAAAACCCTGGATTGTCGAAAACCACTTATCCCTTTTGAAGAGTTTATTAATGAACCACTGA
ATGAGGTTCTAGAAATGGATAAAGATTATACTTTTTTCAAAGTAGAAACAGAGAACAAATTCTCTTTTAT
GACATGTCCCTTTATATTGAATGCTGTCACAAAGAATTTGGGATTATATTATGACAATAGAATTCGCATG
TACAGTGAACGAAGAATCACTGTTCTCTACAGCTTAGTTCAAGGACAGCAGTTGAATCCATATTTGTGAC
CCAACTTTCTTGTACAAAGTGGTTCGATAACGAATTCTACCGGGTAGGGGAGGCGCTTTTCCCAAGGCAG
TCTGGAGCATGCGCTTTAGCAGCCCCGCTGGGCACTTGGCGCTACACAAGTGGCCTCTGGCCTCGCACAC
ATTCCACATCCACCGGTAGGCGCCAACCGGCTCCGTTCTTTGGTGGCCCCTTCGCGCCACCTTCTACTCC
TCCCCTAGTCAGGAAGTTCCCCCCCGCCCCGCAGCTCGCGTCGTGCAGGACGTGACAAATGGAAGTAGCA
CGTCTCACTAGTCTCGTGCAGATGGACAGCACCGCTGAGCAATGGAAGCGGGTAGGCCTTTGGGGCAGCG
GCCAATAGCAGCTTTGCTCCTTCGCTTTCTGGGCTCAGAGGCTGGGAAGGGGTGGGTCCGGGGGCGGGCT
CAGGGGCGGGCTCAGGGGCGGGGCGGGCGCCCGAAGGTCCTCCGGAGGCCCGGCATTCTGCACGCTTCAA
AAGCGCACGTCTGCCGCGCTGTTCTCCTCTTCCTCATCTCCGGGCCTTTCGACCTGCAGCCCAAGCTTAC
CATGACCGAGTACAAGCCCACGGTGCGCCTCGCCACCCGCGACGACGTCCCCAGGGCCGTACGCACCCTC
GCCGCCGCGTTCGCCGACTACCCCGCCACGCGCCACACCGTCGATCCGGACCGCCACATCGAGCGGGTCA
CCGAGCTGCAAGAACTCTTCCTCACGCGCGTCGGGCTCGACATCGGCAAGGTGTGGGTCGCGGACGACGG
CGCCGCGGTGGCGGTCTGGACCACGCCGGAGAGCGTCGAAGCGGGGGCGGTGTTCGCCGAGATCGGCCCG
CGCATGGCCGAGTTGAGCGGTTCCCGGCTGGCCGCGCAGCAACAGATGGAAGGCCTCCTGGCGCCGCACC
GGCCCAAGGAGCCCGCGTGGTTCCTGGCCACCGTCGGCGTCTCGCCCGACCACCAGGGCAAGGGTCTGGG
CAGCGCCGTCGTGCTCCCCGGAGTGGAGGCGGCCGAGCGCGCCGGGGTGCCCGCCTTCCTGGAGACCTCC
GCGCCCCGCAACCTCCCCTTCTACGAGCGGCTCGGCTTCACCGTCACCGCCGACGTCGAGGTGCCCGAAG
GACCGCGCACCTGGTGCATGACCCGCAAGCCCGGTGCCTGACGCCCGCCCCACGACCCGCAGCGCCCGAC
CGAAAGGAGCGCACGACCCCATGCATCGATAGATCCTAATCAACCTCTGGATTACAAAATTTGTGAAAGA
TTGACTGGTATTCTTAACTATGTTGCTCCTTTTACGCTATGTGGATACGCTGCTTTAATGCCTTTGTATC
ATGCTATTGCTTCCCGTATGGCTTTCATTTTCTCCTCCTTGTATAAATCCTGGTTGCTGTCTCTTTATGA
GGAGTTGTGGCCCGTTGTCAGGCAACGTGGCGTGGTGTGCACTGTGTTTGCTGACGCAACCCCCACTGGT
TGGGGCATTGCCACCACCTGTCAGCTCCTTTCCGGGACTTTCGCTTTCCCCCTCCCTATTGCCACGGCGG
AACTCATCGCCGCCTGCCTTGCCCGCTGCTGGACAGGGGCTCGGCTGTTGGGCACTGACAATTCCGTGGT
GTTGTCGGGGAAATCATCGTCCTTTCCTTGGCTGCTCGCCTGTGTTGCCACCTGGATTCTGCGCGGGACG
TCCTTCTGCTACGTCCCTTCGGCCCTCAATCCAGCGGACCTTCCTTCCCGCGGCCTGCTGCCGGCTCTGC
GGCCTCTTCCGCGTCTTCGCCTTCGCCCTCAGACGAGTCGGATCTCCCTTTGGGCCGCCTCCCCGCCTGA
GATCCTTTAAGACCAATGACTTACAAGGCAGCTGTAGATCTTAGCCACTTTTTAAAAGAAAAGGGGGGAC
TGGAAGGGCTAATTCACTCCCAACGAAGACAAGATCTGCTTTTTGCTTGTACTGGGTCTCTCTGGTTAGA
CCAGATCTGAGCCTGGGAGCTCTCTGGCTAACTAGGGAACCCACTGCTTAAGCCTCAATAAAGCTTGCCT
TGAGTGCTTCAAGTAGTGTGTGCCCGTCTGTTGTGTGACTCTGGTAACTAGAGATCCCTCAGACCCTTTT
AGTCAGTGTGGAAAATCTCTAGCAGTAGTAGTTCATGTCATCTTATTATTCAGTATTTATAACTTGCAAA
GAAATGAATATCAGAGAGTGAGAGGCCCGGGTTAATTAAGGAAAGGGCTAGATCATTCTTGAAGACGAAA
GGGCCTCGTGATACGCCTATTTTTATAGGTTAATGTCATGATAATAATGGTTTCTTAGACGTCAGGTGGC
ACTTTTCGGGGAAATGTGCGCGGAACCCCTATTTGTTTATTTTTCTAAATACATTCAAATATGTATCCGC
TCATGAGACAATAACCCTGATAAATGCTTCAATAATATTGAAAAAGGAAGAGTATGAGTATTCAACATTT
CCGTGTCGCCCTTATTCCCTTTTTTGCGGCATTTTGCCTTCCTGTTTTTGCTCACCCAGAAACGCTGGTG
AAAGTAAAAGATGCTGAAGATCAGTTGGGTGCACGAGTGGGTTACATCGAACTGGATCTCAACAGCGGTA
AGATCCTTGAGAGTTTTCGCCCCGAAGAACGTTTTCCAATGATGAGCACTTTTAAAGTTCTGCTATGTGG
CGCGGTATTATCCCGTGTTGACGCCGGGCAAGAGCAACTCGGTCGCCGCATACACTATTCTCAGAATGAC
TTGGTTGAGTACTCACCAGTCACAGAAAAGCATCTTACGGATGGCATGACAGTAAGAGAATTATGCAGTG
CTGCCATAACCATGAGTGATAACACTGCGGCCAACTTACTTCTGACAACGATCGGAGGACCGAAGGAGCT
AACCGCTTTTTTGCACAACATGGGGGATCATGTAACTCGCCTTGATCGTTGGGAACCGGAGCTGAATGAA
GCCATACCAAACGACGAGCGTGACACCACGATGCCTGTAGCAATGGCAACAACGTTGCGCAAACTATTAA
CTGGCGAACTACTTACTCTAGCTTCCCGGCAACAATTAATAGACTGGATGGAGGCGGATAAAGTTGCAGG
ACCACTTCTGCGCTCGGCCCTTCCGGCTGGCTGGTTTATTGCTGATAAATCTGGAGCCGGTGAGCGTGGG
TCTCGCGGTATCATTGCAGCACTGGGGCCAGATGGTAAGCCCTCCCGTATCGTAGTTATCTACACGACGG
GGAGTCAGGCAACTATGGATGAACGAAATAGACAGATCGCTGAGATAGGTGCCTCACTGATTAAGCATTG
GTAACTGTCAGACCAAGTTTACTCATATATACTTTAGATTGATTTAAAACTTCATTTTTAATTTAAAAGG
ATCTAGGTGAAGATCCTTTTTGATAATCTCATGACCAAAATCCCTTAACGTGAGTTTTCGTTCCACTGAG
CGTCAGACCCCGTAGAAAAGATCAAAGGATCTTCTTGAGATCCTTTTTTTCTGCGCGTAATCTGCTGCTT
GCAAACAAAAAAACCACCGCTACCAGCGGTGGTTTGTTTGCCGGATCAAGAGCTACCAACTCTTTTTCCG
AAGGTAACTGGCTTCAGCAGAGCGCAGATACCAAATACTGTTCTTCTAGTGTAGCCGTAGTTAGGCCACC
ACTTCAAGAACTCTGTAGCACCGCCTACATACCTCGCTCTGCTAATCCTGTTACCAGTGGCTGCTGCCAG
TGGCGATAAGTCGTGTCTTACCGGGTTGGACTCAAGACGATAGTTACCGGATAAGGCGCAGCGGTCGGGC
TGAACGGGGGGTTCGTGCACACAGCCCAGCTTGGAGCGAACGACCTACACCGAACTGAGATACCTACAGC
GTGAGCTATGAGAAAGCGCCACGCTTCCCGAAGGGAGAAAGGCGGACAGGTATCCGGTAAGCGGCAGGGT
CGGAACAGGAGAGCGCACGAGGGAGCTTCCAGGGGGAAACGCCTGGTATCTTTATAGTCCTGTCGGGTTT
CGCCACCTCTGACTTGAGCGTCGATTTTTGTGATGCTCGTCAGGGGGGCGGAGCCTATGGAAAAACGCCA
GCAACGCGGCCTTTTTACGGTTCCTGGCCTTTTGCTGGCCTTTTGCTCACATGTTCTTTCCTGCGTTATC
CCCTGATTCTGTGGATAACCGTATTACCGCCTTTGAGTGAGCTGATACCGCTCGCCGCAGCCGAACGACC
GAGCGCAGCGAGTCAGTGAGCGAGGAAGCGGAAGAGCGCCCAATACGCAAACCGCCTCTCCCCGCGCGTT
GGCCGATTCATTAATGCAGCAAGCTCATGGCTGACTAATTTTTTTTATTTATGCAGAGGCCGAGGCCGCC
TCGGCCTCTGAGCTATTCCAGAAGTAGTGAGGAGGCTTTTTTGGAGGCCTAGGCTTTTGCAAAAAGCTCC
CCGTGGCACGACAGGTTTCCCGACTGGAAAGCGGGCAGTGAGCGCAACGCAATTAATGTGAGTTAGCTCA
CTCATTAGGCACCCCAGGCTTTACACTTTATGCTTCCGGCTCGTATGTTGTGTGGAATTGTGAGCGGATA
ACAATTTCACACAGGAAACAGCTATGACATGATTACGAATTTCACAAATAAAGCATTTTTTTCACTGCAT
TCTAGTTGTGGTTTGTCCAAACTCATCAATGTATCTTATCATGTCTGGATCAACTGGATAACTCAAGCTA
ACCAAAATCATCCCAAACTTCCCACCCCATACCCTATTACCACTGCCAATTACCTGTGGTTTCATTTACT
CTAAACCTGTGATTCCTCTGAATTATTTTCATTTTAAAGAAATTGTATTTGTTAAATATGTACTACAAAC
TTAGTAGT
